Addgene plasmid #141497: TFORF0052
Purpose: Lentiviral vector for overexpressing the MAZ transcription factor ORF with a unique 24-bp barcode. Barcodes facilitate identification of transcription factors in pooled screens.
Depositing lab: Feng Zhang. Depositing organization: Broad Institute. Publication: A transcription factor atlas of directed differentiation. Joung J, Ma S, Tay T, Geiger-Schuller KR, Kirchgatterer PC, Verdine VK, Guo B, Arias-Garcia MA, Allen WE, Singh A, Kuksenko O, Abudayyeh OO, Gootenberg JS, Fu Z, Macrae RK, Buenrostro JD, Regev A, Zhang F. Cell. 2023 Jan 5;186(1):209-229.e26. doi: 10.1016/j.cell.2022.11.026. PubMed 36608654.
Backbone
  Vector backbone: pLX_TRC317
  Backbone manufacturer: Broad Institute Genetic Perturbation Platform
  Backbone size w/o insert (bp): 8264
  Vector type: Mammalian Expression, Lentiviral
  Selectable markers: Puromycin
Growth in bacteria
  Bacterial resistance: Ampicillin, 100 μg/mL
  Growth temperature: 37°C
  Growth strain: NEB Stable
  Copy number: High Copy
Gene/Insert
  Gene/Insert name: MAZ
  Species: H. sapiens (human)
  Insert size (bp): 1466
  Entrez Gene: MAZ (a.k.a. PUR1, Pur-1, SAF-1, SAF-2, SAF-3, ZF87, ZNF801, Zif87)
  Promoter: EF1a
  Cloning method: Unknown
  Sequencing primers: 5′ GGGTGGAGACTGAAGTTAGGCCAG; 3′ CACATAGCGTAAAAGGAGCAACATAG
Terms and licenses: Academic/Nonprofit Terms; Industry Terms: Not Available to Industry
Depositor comments: NM_001276275,ENST00000545521 . The transcription factor ORF portion of this plasmid was synthesized by Genewiz. Please test multiple small colonies in case of plasmid recombination. To make this collection available in a timely manner, a portion of this collection was not fully sequenced by Addgene. If an Addgene verified full plasmid sequence is not available, please contact us prior to placing an order to request the full sequence.
How to cite: TFORF0052 was a gift from Feng Zhang (Addgene plasmid # 141497 ; http://n2t.net/addgene:141497 ; RRID:Addgene_141497)
