[The description below was written by a language model from this plasmid's Addgene catalogue record and pLannotate feature annotations shown in this document.]
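Description:
TFORF0052 is a third-generation-style, self-inactivating lentiviral expression plasmid built on the pLX_TRC317 backbone and carrying the human transcription factor MAZ (also known as ZNF801 or PUR1) as a synthesized open reading frame. It is maintained in E. coli through a high-copy ColE1/pUC-type origin with ampicillin selection from the bla gene, and the backbone also contains an f1 origin plus residual lac, T3 and T7 elements from its cloning-vector ancestry. Because the lentiviral repeats can recombine, the depositor cautions that plasmid recombination can occur and that several colonies should be checked.

The viral genome is transcribed from an RSV promoter fused to a truncated HIV-1 5' LTR and runs through the Ψ packaging signal, a gag fragment, the Rev response element and a cPPT/CTS to a ΔU3 3' LTR followed by an SV40 polyadenylation signal. Two expression units lie within it. An SV40 early promoter drives puromycin N-acetyltransferase, allowing selection of transduced mammalian cells. Downstream, the strong constitutive EF-1α promoter drives the MAZ coding sequence, which the annotation matches to isoform 3 of the human protein, with a WPRE placed after it to enhance transcript stability and expression. The catalogue entry states that the construct carries a unique 24-bp barcode, but the feature table does not annotate it; a short U6 promoter fragment is annotated between the ORF and the WPRE, and its role is not stated.

The plasmid is one member of a barcoded transcription factor ORF collection. It is intended for lentiviral overexpression of MAZ, either alone or in pooled screens such as directed differentiation studies, where the barcode identifies which factor each cell received.
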