Features (pLannotate 1.2.2; 31 found; start..end, strand, type, name):
      5..231     +  promoter       RSV promoter: Rous sarcoma virus enhancer/promoter
    232..412     +  LTR            5' LTR (truncated): truncated 5' long terminal repeat (LTR) from HIV-1
    459..584     +  misc_feature   HIV-1 Ψ: packaging signal of human immunodeficiency virus type 1
    568..931     +  CDS            HIV-1 gag (fragment): gag protein from human immunodeficiency virus 1; gag
   1077..1310    +  misc_feature   RRE: The Rev response element (RRE) of HIV-1 allows for Rev-dependent mRNA export from the nucleus to the cytoplasm.
   1687..1713    +  CDS            Rev (fragment): human immunodeficiency virus 1 (HIV-1) Rev protein; rev; enhances nuclear export of unspliced and incompletely spliced viral mRNAs
   1720..1743    +  promoter       SV40 promoter (fragment): SV40 early promoter
   1744..1815    +  promoter       SV40 promoter (fragment): SV40 enhancer and early promoter
   1839..1974    +  rep_origin     SV40 ori: SV40 origin of replication
   2020..2616    +  CDS            PuroR (fragment): puromycin N-acetyltransferase; pac from Streptomyces; confers resistance to puromycin
   2665..2782    +  misc_feature   cPPT/CTS: central polypurine tract and central termination sequence of HIV-1
   2847..2913    +  CDS            small t antigen (fragment): SV40 (simian virus 40) small t antigen
   2920..4098    +  promoter       EF-1α promoter: strong constitutive promoter for human elongation factor EF-1α
   4148..5476    +  CDS            MAZ (fragment): MAZ_HUMAN - Also known as ZNF801. Experimental evidence at protein level: Swiss-Prot protein existence level 1. [Isoform 3]: Binds DNA and functions as a transcriptional activator. From Homo sapiens (Human).
   5492..5545    +  promoter       U6 promoter (fragment): RNA polymerase III promoter for human U6 snRNA
   5587..6175    +  misc_feature   WPRE: woodchuck hepatitis virus posttranscriptional regulatory element
   6226..6245    +  misc_feature   cPPT/CTS (fragment): central polypurine tract and central termination sequence of HIV-1
   6247..6480    +  LTR            3' LTR (ΔU3): self-inactivating 3' long terminal repeat (LTR) from HIV-1
   6558..6679    +  polyA_signal   SV40 poly(A) signal: SV40 polyadenylation signal
   6719..6854    +  rep_origin     SV40 ori: SV40 origin of replication
   6875..6893    -  promoter       T7 promoter: promoter for bacteriophage T7 RNA polymerase
   6901..7056    +  CDS            lacZα (fragment): LacZα fragment of β-galactosidase; lacZ fragment
   7061..7489    +  rep_origin     f1 ori (sequence partly withheld): f1 bacteriophage origin of replication; arrow indicates direction of (+) strand synthesis
   7542..7646    +  promoter       AmpR promoter: bla
   7647..8507    +  CDS            AmpR: β-lactamase; bla; confers resistance to ampicillin, carbenicillin, and related antibiotics
   8678..9266    +  rep_origin     ori: high-copy-number ColE1/pMB1/pBR322/pUC origin of replication
   9449..9541    +  CDS            lacI (fragment): lac repressor; lacI; The lac repressor binds to the lac operator to inhibit transcription in E. coli. This inhibition can be relieved by adding lactose or isopropyl-β-D-thiogalactopyranoside (IPTG).
   9554..9575    +  protein_bind   CAP binding site: CAP binding activates transcription in the presence of cAMP. E. coli catabolite activator protein
   9590..9620    +  promoter       lac promoter: promoter for the E. coli lac operon
   9628..9644    +  protein_bind   lac operator: The lac repressor binds to the lac operator to inhibit transcription in E. coli. This inhibition can be relieved by adding lactose or isopropyl-β-D-thiogalactopyranoside (IPTG). lac repressor encoded by lacI
   9689..9707    +  promoter       T3 promoter: promoter for bacteriophage T3 RNA polymerase
>Addgene plasmid #141497 | TFORF0052 | depositor full sequence | sequence record 276627 | Full Sequence
TTAATGTAGTCTTATGCAATACTCTTGTAGTCTTGCAACATGGTAACGATGAGTTAGCAACATGCCTTAC
AAGGAGAGAAAAAGCACCGTGCATGCCGATTGGTGGAAGTAAGGTGGTACGATCGTGCCTTATTAGGAAG
GCAACAGACGGGTCTGACATGGATTGGACGAACCACTGAATTGCCGCATTGCAGAGATATTGTATTTAAG
TGCCTAGCTCGATACATAAACGGGTCTCTCTGGTTAGACCAGATCTGAGCCTGGGAGCTCTCTGGCTAAC
TAGGGAACCCACTGCTTAAGCCTCAATAAAGCTTGCCTTGAGTGCTTCAAGTAGTGTGTGCCCGTCTGTT
GTGTGACTCTGGTAACTAGAGATCCCTCAGACCCTTTTAGTCAGTGTGGAAAATCTCTAGCAGTGGCGCC
CGAACAGGGACTTGAAAGCGAAAGGGAAACCAGAGGAGCTCTCTCGACGCAGGACTCGGCTTGCTGAAGC
GCGCACGGCAAGAGGCGAGGGGCGGCGACTGGTGAGTACGCCAAAAATTTTGACTAGCGGAGGCTAGAAG
GAGAGAGATGGGTGCGAGAGCGTCAGTATTAAGCGGGGGAGAATTAGATCGCGATGGGAAAAAATTCGGT
TAAGGCCAGGGGGAAAGAAAAAATATAAATTAAAACATATAGTATGGGCAAGCAGGGAGCTAGAACGATT
CGCAGTTAATCCTGGCCTGTTAGAAACATCAGAAGGCTGTAGACAAATACTGGGACAGCTACAACCATCC
CTTCAGACAGGATCAGAAGAACTTAGATCATTATATAATACAGTAGCAACCCTCTATTGTGTGCATCAAA
GGATAGAGATAAAAGACACCAAGGAAGCTTTAGACAAGATAGAGGAAGAGCAAAACAAAAGTAAGACCAC
CGCACAGCAAGCGGCCGCTGATCTTCAGACCTGGAGGAGGAGATATGAGGGACAATTGGAGAAGTGAATT
ATATAAATATAAAGTAGTAAAAATTGAACCATTAGGAGTAGCACCCACCAAGGCAAAGAGAAGAGTGGTG
CAGAGAGAAAAAAGAGCAGTGGGAATAGGAGCTTTGTTCCTTGGGTTCTTGGGAGCAGCAGGAAGCACTA
TGGGCGCAGCGTCAATGACGCTGACGGTACAGGCCAGACAATTATTGTCTGGTATAGTGCAGCAGCAGAA
CAATTTGCTGAGGGCTATTGAGGCGCAACAGCATCTGTTGCAACTCACAGTCTGGGGCATCAAGCAGCTC
CAGGCAAGAATCCTGGCTGTGGAAAGATACCTAAAGGATCAACAGCTCCTGGGGATTTGGGGTTGCTCTG
GAAAACTCATTTGCACCACTGCTGTGCCTTGGAATGCTAGTTGGAGTAATAAATCTCTGGAACAGATTTG
GAATCACACGACCTGGATGGAGTGGGACAGAGAAATTAACAATTACACAAGCTTAATACACTCCTTAATT
GAAGAATCGCAAAACCAGCAAGAAAAGAATGAACAAGAATTATTGGAATTAGATAAATGGGCAAGTTTGT
GGAATTGGTTTAACATAACAAATTGGCTGTGGTATATAAAATTATTCATAATGATAGTAGGAGGCTTGGT
AGGTTTAAGAATAGTTTTTGCTGTACTTTCTATAGTGAATAGAGTTAGGCAGGGATATTCACCATTATCG
TTTCAGACCCACCTCCCAACCCCGAGGGGACCCATGCATTGCATCTCAATTAGTCAGCAACCAGGTGTGG
AAAGTCCCCAGGCTCCCCAGCAGGCAGAAGTATGCAAAGCATGCGTCTCAATTAGTCAGCAACCATAGTC
CCGCCCCTAACTCCGCCCATCCCGCCCCTAACTCCGCCCAGTTCCGCCCATTCTCCGCCCCATGGCTGAC
TAATTTTTTTTATTTATGCAGAGGCCGAGGCCGCCTCGGCCTCTGAGCTATTCCAGAAGTAGTGAGGAGG
CTTTTTTGGAGGCCTAGGCTTTTGCAAAAAGCTTTCTAGAGGTACCACCGGAGCTTACCATGACCGAGTA
CAAGCCCACGGTGCGCCTCGCCACCCGCGACGACGTCCCCAGGGCCGTACGCACCCTCGCCGCCGCGTTC
GCCGACTACCCCGCCACGCGCCACACCGTCGATCCGGACCGCCACATCGAGCGGGTCACCGAGCTGCAAG
AACTCTTCCTCACGCGCGTCGGGCTCGACATCGGCAAGGTGTGGGTCGCGGACGACGGCGCCGCCGTGGC
GGTCTGGACCACGCCGGAGAGCGTCGAAGCGGGGGCGGTGTTCGCCGAGATCGGCCCGCGCATGGCCGAG
TTGAGCGGTTCCCGGCTGGCCGCGCAGCAACAGATGGAAGGCCTCCTGGCGCCGCACCGGCCCAAGGAGC
CCGCGTGGTTCCTGGCCACCGTCGGCGTCTCGCCCGACCACCAGGGCAAGGGTCTGGGCAGCGCCGTCGT
GCTCCCCGGAGTGGAGGCGGCCGAGCGCGCCGGGGTGCCCGCCTTCCTGGAGACCTCCGCGCCCCGCAAC
CTCCCCTTCTACGAGCGGCTCGGCTTCACCGTCACCGCCGACGTCGAGGTGCCCGAAGGACCGCGCACCT
GGTGCATGACCCGCAAGCCCGGTGCCAGTTAACGAATTCTAGATCTTGAGACAAATGGCAGTATTCATCC
ACAATTTTAAAAGAAAAGGGGGGATTGGGGGGTACAGTGCAGGGGAAAGAATAGTAGACATAATAGCAAC
AGACATACAAACTAAAGAATTACAAAAACAAATTACAAAAATTCAAAATTTTCGGGTTTATTACAGGGAC
AGCAGAGATCCACTTTGGCGCCGGCTCGAGGCCTGCAGGTGCAAAGATGGATAAAGTTTTAAACAGAGAG
GAATCTTTGCAGCTAATGGACCTTCTAGGTCTTGAAAGGAGTGGGAATTGGCTCCGGTGCCCGTCAGTGG
GCAGAGCGCACATCGCCCACAGTCCCCGAGAAGTTGGGGGGAGGGGTCGGCAATTGAACCGGTGCCTAGA
GAAGGTGGCGCGGGGTAAACTGGGAAAGTGATGTCGTGTACTGGCTCCGCCTTTTTCCCGAGGGTGGGGG
AGAACCGTATATAAGTGCAGTAGTCGCCGTGAACGTTCTTTTTCGCAACGGGTTTGCCGCCAGAACACAG
GTAAGTGCCGTGTGTGGTTCCCGCGGGCCTGGCCTCTTTACGGGTTATGGCCCTTGCGTGCCTTGAATTA
CTTCCACCTGGCTGCAGTACGTGATTCTTGATCCCGAGCTTCGGGTTGGAAGTGGGTGGGAGAGTTCGAG
GCCTTGCGCTTAAGGAGCCCCTTCGCCTCGTGCTTGAGTTGAGGCCTGGCCTGGGCGCTGGGGCCGCCGC
GTGCGAATCTGGTGGCACCTTCGCGCCTGTCTCGCTGCTTTCGATAAGTCTCTAGCCATTTAAAATTTTT
GATGACCTGCTGCGACGCTTTTTTTCTGGCAAGATAGTCTTGTAAATGCGGGCCAAGATCTGCACACTGG
TATTTCGGTTTTTGGGGCCGCGGGCGGCGACGGGGCCCGTGCGTCCCAGCGCACATGTTCGGCGAGGCGG
GGCCTGCGAGCGCGGCCACCGAGAATCGGACGGGGGTAGTCTCAAGCTGGCCGGCCTGCTCTGGTGCCTG
GCCTCGCGCCGCCGTGTATCGCCCCGCCCTGGGCGGCAAGGCTGGCCCGGTCGGCACCAGTTGCGTGAGC
GGAAAGATGGCCGCTTCCCGGCCCTGCTGCAGGGAGCTCAAAATGGAGGACGCGGCGCTCGGGAGAGCGG
GCGGGTGAGTCACCCACACAAAGGAAAAGGGCCTTTCCGTCCTCAGCCGTCGCTTCATGTGACTCCACGG
AGTACCGGGCGCCGTCCAGGCACCTCGATTAGTTCTCGAGCTTTTGGAGTACGTCGTCTTTAGGTTGGGG
GGAGGGGTTTTATGCGATGGAGTTTCCCCACACTGAGTGGGTGGAGACTGAAGTTAGGCCAGCTTGGCAC
TTGATGTAATTCTCCTTGGAATTTGCCCTTTTTGAGTTTGGATCTTGGTTCATTCTCAAGCCTCAGACAG
TGGTTCAAAGTTTTTTTCTTCCATTTCAGGTGTCGTGAGGCTAGCACCGCCACCATGGATCCCAGCAACT
GGAGCAGCTTCATCTTCCAGGGTCACGCCCAGAACCCCCTGCAGGTCGGGGCTGAGCTCCAGTCCCGCTT
CTTTGCCTCCCAGGGCTGCGCCCAGAGTCCATTCCAGGCCGCGCCGGCGCCCCCGCCCACGCCCCAGGCC
CCGGCGGCCGAGCCCCTCCAGGTGGACTTGCTCCCGGTGCTCGCCGCCGCCCAGGAGTCCGCCGCGGCTG
CTGCGGCCGCTGCCGCCGCTGCTGCCGCCGTCGCTGCCGCGCCCCCGGCCCCTGCCGCCGCCTCTACGGT
GGACACAGCGGCCCTGAAGCAGCCTCCGGCGCCCCCTCCGCCACCCCCGCCAGTGTCGGCGCCCGCGGCC
GAGGCCGCGCCCCCCGCCTCCGCCGCCACTATCGCCGCGGCGGCGGCCACCGCCGTCGTAGCCCCAACCT
CGACGGTCGCCGTGGCCCCGGTCGCGTCTGCCTTGGAGAAGAAGACAAAGAGCAAGGGGCCCTACATCTG
CGCTCTGTGCGCCAAGGAGTTCAAGAACGGCTACAATCTCCGGAGGCACGAAGCCATCCACACGGGAGCC
AAGGCCGGCCGGGTCCCCTCGGGTGCTATGAAGATGCCGACCATGGTGCCCCTGAGCCTCCTGAGCGTGC
CCCAGCTGAGCGGAGCCGGCGGGGGAGGGGGAGAGGCGGGTGCCGGCGGCGGCGCTGCCGCAGTGGCCGC
CGGTGGCGTGGTGACCACGACCGCCTCGGGGAAGCGCATCCGGAAGAACCATGCCTGCGAGATGTGTGGC
AAGGCCTTCCGCGACGTCTACCACCTGAACCGACACAAGCTGTCGCACTCGGACGAGAAGCCCTACCAGT
GCCCGGTGTGCCAGCAGCGCTTCAAGCGCAAGGACCGCATGAGCTACCACGTGCGCTCACATGACGGCGC
TGTGCACAAGCCCTACAACTGCTCCCACTGTGGCAAGAGCTTCTCCCGGCCGGATCACCTCAACAGTCAC
GTCAGACAAGTGCACTCAACAGAACGGCCCTTCAAATGTGAGAAATGTGAGGCAGCTTTCGCCACGAAGG
ATCGGCTGCGGGCGCACACAGTACGACACGAGGAGAAAGTGCCATGTCACGTGTGTGGCAAGATGCTGAG
CTCGGCTTATATTTCGGACCACATGAAGGTGCACAGCCAGGGTCCTCACCATGTCTGTGAGCTCTGCAAC
AAAGGTACTGGTGAGGTTTGTCCAATGGCGGCGGCAGCGGCAGCGGCGGCAGCGGCAGCAGCGGCAGCAG
TAGCAGCCCCTCCCACAGCTGTGGGCTCCCTCTCGGGGGCGGAGGGGGTGCCTGTGAGCTCTCAGCCACT
TCCCTCCCAACCCTGGTAGTAATGAACTAGTCCGTAACTTGAAAGTATTTCGATTTCTTGGCTTTATATA
TCTTGTGGAAAGGACGACAGGACAAGGATGTGTAAATAGTCACGCGTTAAGTCGACAATCAACCTCTGGA
TTACAAAATTTGTGAAAGATTGACTGGTATTCTTAACTATGTTGCTCCTTTTACGCTATGTGGATACGCT
GCTTTAATGCCTTTGTATCATGCTATTGCTTCCCGTATGGCTTTCATTTTCTCCTCCTTGTATAAATCCT
GGTTGCTGTCTCTTTATGAGGAGTTGTGGCCCGTTGTCAGGCAACGTGGCGTGGTGTGCACTGTGTTTGC
TGACGCAACCCCCACTGGTTGGGGCATTGCCACCACCTGTCAGCTCCTTTCCGGGACTTTCGCTTTCCCC
CTCCCTATTGCCACGGCGGAACTCATCGCCGCCTGCCTTGCCCGCTGCTGGACAGGGGCTCGGCTGTTGG
GCACTGACAATTCCGTGGTGTTGTCGGGGAAATCATCGTCCTTTCCTTGGCTGCTCGCCTGTGTTGCCAC
CTGGATTCTGCGCGGGACGTCCTTCTGCTACGTCCCTTCGGCCCTCAATCCAGCGGACCTTCCTTCCCGC
GGCCTGCTGCCGGCTCTGCGGCCTCTTCCGCGTCTTCGCCTTCGCCCTCAGACGAGTCGGATCTCCCTTT
GGGCCGCCTCCCCGCGTCGACTTTAAGACCAATGACTTACAAGGCAGCTGTAGATCTTAGCCACTTTTTA
AAAGAAAAGGGGGGACTGGAAGGGCTAATTCACTCCCAACGAAGACAAGATCTGCTTTTTGCTTGTACTG
GGTCTCTCTGGTTAGACCAGATCTGAGCCTGGGAGCTCTCTGGCTAACTAGGGAACCCACTGCTTAAGCC
TCAATAAAGCTTGCCTTGAGTGCTTCAAGTAGTGTGTGCCCGTCTGTTGTGTGACTCTGGTAACTAGAGA
TCCCTCAGACCCTTTTAGTCAGTGTGGAAAATCTCTAGCAGTACGTATAGTAGTTCATGTCATCTTATTA
TTCAGTATTTATAACTTGCAAAGAAATGAATATCAGAGAGTGAGAGGAACTTGTTTATTGCAGCTTATAA
TGGTTACAAATAAAGCAATAGCATCACAAATTTCACAAATAAAGCATTTTTTTCACTGCATTCTAGTTGT
GGTTTGTCCAAACTCATCAATGTATCTTATCATGTCTGGCTCTAGCTATCCCGCCCCTAACTCCGCCCAT
CCCGCCCCTAACTCCGCCCAGTTCCGCCCATTCTCCGCCCCATGGCTGACTAATTTTTTTTATTTATGCA
GAGGCCGAGGCCGCCTCGGCCTCTGAGCTATTCCAGAAGTAGTGAGGAGGCTTTTTTGGAGGCCTAGGGA
CGTACCCAATTCGCCCTATAGTGAGTCGTATTACGCGCGCTCACTGGCCGTCGTTTTACAACGTCGTGAC
TGGGAAAACCCTGGCGTTACCCAACTTAATCGCCTTGCAGCACATCCCCCTTTCGCCAGCTGGCGTAATA
GCGAAGAGGCCCGCACCGATCGCCCTTCCCAACAGTTGCGCAGCCTGAATGGCGAATGGG
[124 nt withheld, positions 7061-7184]
C
[91 nt withheld, positions 7186-7276]
A
[49 nt withheld, positions 7278-7326]
CCTTTGACGTTGGAGTCCACGTTCTTT
[37 nt withheld, positions 7354-7390]
ACCCTATCTCGGTCTATTCTTTTGATTTATAAGGGATTTTGCCGATTTCGGCCTATTGGTTAAAAAATGA
GCTGATTTAACAAAAATTTAACGCGAATTTTAACAAAATATTAACGCTTACAATTTAGGTGGCACTTTTC
GGGGAAATGTGCGCGGAACCCCTATTTGTTTATTTTTCTAAATACATTCAAATATGTATCCGCTCATGAG
ACAATAACCCTGATAAATGCTTCAATAATATTGAAAAAGGAAGAGTATGAGTATTCAACATTTCCGTGTC
GCCCTTATTCCCTTTTTTGCGGCATTTTGCCTTCCTGTTTTTGCTCACCCAGAAACGCTGGTGAAAGTAA
AAGATGCTGAAGATCAGTTGGGTGCACGAGTGGGTTACATCGAACTGGATCTCAACAGCGGTAAGATCCT
TGAGAGTTTTCGCCCCGAAGAACGTTTTCCAATGATGAGCACTTTTAAAGTTCTGCTATGTGGCGCGGTA
TTATCCCGTATTGACGCCGGGCAAGAGCAACTCGGTCGCCGCATACACTATTCTCAGAATGACTTGGTTG
AGTACTCACCAGTCACAGAAAAGCATCTTACGGATGGCATGACAGTAAGAGAATTATGCAGTGCTGCCAT
AACCATGAGTGATAACACTGCGGCCAACTTACTTCTGACAACGATCGGAGGACCGAAGGAGCTAACCGCT
TTTTTGCACAACATGGGGGATCATGTAACTCGCCTTGATCGTTGGGAACCGGAGCTGAATGAAGCCATAC
CAAACGACGAGCGTGACACCACGATGCCTGTAGCAATGGCAACAACGTTGCGCAAACTATTAACTGGCGA
ACTACTTACTCTAGCTTCCCGGCAACAATTAATAGACTGGATGGAGGCGGATAAAGTTGCAGGACCACTT
CTGCGCTCGGCCCTTCCGGCTGGCTGGTTTATTGCTGATAAATCTGGAGCCGGTGAGCGTGGGTCTCGCG
GTATCATTGCAGCACTGGGGCCAGATGGTAAGCCCTCCCGTATCGTAGTTATCTACACGACGGGGAGTCA
GGCAACTATGGATGAACGAAATAGACAGATCGCTGAGATAGGTGCCTCACTGATTAAGCATTGGTAACTG
TCAGACCAAGTTTACTCATATATACTTTAGATTGATTTAAAACTTCATTTTTAATTTAAAAGGATCTAGG
TGAAGATCCTTTTTGATAATCTCATGACCAAAATCCCTTAACGTGAGTTTTCGTTCCACTGAGCGTCAGA
CCCCGTAGAAAAGATCAAAGGATCTTCTTGAGATCCTTTTTTTCTGCGCGTAATCTGCTGCTTGCAAACA
AAAAAACCACCGCTACCAGCGGTGGTTTGTTTGCCGGATCAAGAGCTACCAACTCTTTTTCCGAAGGTAA
CTGGCTTCAGCAGAGCGCAGATACCAAATACTGTTCTTCTAGTGTAGCCGTAGTTAGGCCACCACTTCAA
GAACTCTGTAGCACCGCCTACATACCTCGCTCTGCTAATCCTGTTACCAGTGGCTGCTGCCAGTGGCGAT
AAGTCGTGTCTTACCGGGTTGGACTCAAGACGATAGTTACCGGATAAGGCGCAGCGGTCGGGCTGAACGG
GGGGTTCGTGCACACAGCCCAGCTTGGAGCGAACGACCTACACCGAACTGAGATACCTACAGCGTGAGCT
ATGAGAAAGCGCCACGCTTCCCGAAGGGAGAAAGGCGGACAGGTATCCGGTAAGCGGCAGGGTCGGAACA
GGAGAGCGCACGAGGGAGCTTCCAGGGGGAAACGCCTGGTATCTTTATAGTCCTGTCGGGTTTCGCCACC
TCTGACTTGAGCGTCGATTTTTGTGATGCTCGTCAGGGGGGCGGAGCCTATGGAAAAACGCCAGCAACGC
GGCCTTTTTACGGTTCCTGGCCTTTTGCTGGCCTTTTGCTCACATGTTCTTTCCTGCGTTATCCCCTGAT
TCTGTGGATAACCGTATTACCGCCTTTGAGTGAGCTGATACCGCTCGCCGCAGCCGAACGACCGAGCGCA
GCGAGTCAGTGAGCGAGGAAGCGGAAGAGCGCCCAATACGCAAACCGCCTCTCCCCGCGCGTTGGCCGAT
TCATTAATGCAGCTGGCACGACAGGTTTCCCGACTGGAAAGCGGGCAGTGAGCGCAACGCAATTAATGTG
AGTTAGCTCACTCATTAGGCACCCCAGGCTTTACACTTTATGCTTCCGGCTCGTATGTTGTGTGGAATTG
TGAGCGGATAACAATTTCACACAGGAAACAGCTATGACCATGATTACGCCAAGCGCGCAATTAACCCTCA
CTAAAGGGAACAAAAGCTGGAGCTGCAAGC
