>Addgene plasmid #141497 | TFORF0052 | depositor partial sequence | sequence record 276628 | Insert
ACCGCCACCATGGATCCCAGCAACTGGAGCAGCTTCATCTTCCAGGGTCACGCCCAGAACCCCCTGCAGG
TCGGGGCTGAGCTCCAGTCCCGCTTCTTTGCCTCCCAGGGCTGCGCCCAGAGTCCATTCCAGGCCGCGCC
GGCGCCCCCGCCCACGCCCCAGGCCCCGGCGGCCGAGCCCCTCCAGGTGGACTTGCTCCCGGTGCTCGCC
GCCGCCCAGGAGTCCGCCGCGGCTGCTGCGGCCGCTGCCGCCGCTGCTGCCGCCGTCGCTGCCGCGCCCC
CGGCCCCTGCCGCCGCCTCTACGGTGGACACAGCGGCCCTGAAGCAGCCTCCGGCGCCCCCTCCGCCACC
CCCGCCAGTGTCGGCGCCCGCGGCCGAGGCCGCGCCCCCCGCCTCCGCCGCCACTATCGCCGCGGCGGCG
GCCACCGCCGTCGTAGCCCCAACCTCGACGGTCGCCGTGGCCCCGGTCGCGTCTGCCTTGGAGAAGAAGA
CAAAGAGCAAGGGGCCCTACATCTGCGCTCTGTGCGCCAAGGAGTTCAAGAACGGCTACAATCTCCGGAG
GCACGAAGCCATCCACACGGGAGCCAAGGCCGGCCGGGTCCCCTCGGGTGCTATGAAGATGCCGACCATG
GTGCCCCTGAGCCTCCTGAGCGTGCCCCAGCTGAGCGGAGCCGGCGGGGGAGGGGGAGAGGCGGGTGCCG
GCGGCGGCGCTGCCGCAGTGGCCGCCGGTGGCGTGGTGACCACGACCGCCTCGGGGAAGCGCATCCGGAA
GAACCATGCCTGCGAGATGTGTGGCAAGGCCTTCCGCGACGTCTACCACCTGAACCGACACAAGCTGTCG
CACTCGGACGAGAAGCCCTACCAGTGCCCGGTGTGCCAGCAGCGCTTCAAGCGCAAGGACCGCATGAGCT
ACCACGTGCGCTCACATGACGGCGCTGTGCACAAGCCCTACAACTGCTCCCACTGTGGCAAGAGCTTCTC
CCGGCCGGATCACCTCAACAGTCACGTCAGACAAGTGCACTCAACAGAACGGCCCTTCAAATGTGAGAAA
TGTGAGGCAGCTTTCGCCACGAAGGATCGGCTGCGGGCGCACACAGTACGACACGAGGAGAAAGTGCCAT
GTCACGTGTGTGGCAAGATGCTGAGCTCGGCTTATATTTCGGACCACATGAAGGTGCACAGCCAGGGTCC
TCACCATGTCTGTGAGCTCTGCAACAAAGGTACTGGTGAGGTTTGTCCAATGGCGGCGGCAGCGGCAGCG
GCGGCAGCGGCAGCAGCGGCAGCAGTAGCAGCCCCTCCCACAGCTGTGGGCTCCCTCTCGGGGGCGGAGG
GGGTGCCTGTGAGCTCTCAGCCACTTCCCTCCCAACCCTGGTAGTAATGAACTAGTCCGTAACTTGAAAG
TATTTCGATTTCTTGGCTTTATATATCTTGTGGAAAGGACGACAGGACAAGGATGTGTAAATAGTC
