>Addgene plasmid #141497 | TFORF0052 | depositor partial sequence | sequence record 276629 | Barcode
CAGGACAAGGATGTGTAAATAGTC
