>Addgene plasmid #141497 | TFORF0052 | addgene partial sequence | sequence record 319941 | WPRE-R 5'-CATAGCGTAAAAGGAGCAACA-3'
ATTTTGTAATCCAGAGGTTGATTGTCGACTTAACGCGTGACTATTTACACATCCTTGTCCTGTCGTCCTT
TCCACAAGATATATAAAGCCAAGAAATCGAAATACTTTCAAGTTACGGACTAGTTCATTACTACCAGGGT
TGGGAGGGAAGTGGCTGAGAGCTCACAGGCACCCCCTCCGCCCCCGAGAGGGAGCCCACAGCTGTGGGAG
GGGCTGCTACTGCTGCCGCTGCTGCCGCTGCCGCCGCTGCCGCTGCCGCCGCCATTGGACAAACCTCACC
AGTACCTTTGTTGCAGAGCTCACAGACATGGTGAGGACCCTGGCTGTGCACCTTCATGTGGTCCGAAATA
TAAGCCGAGCTCAGCATCTTGCCACACACGTGACATGGCACTTTCTCCTCGTGTCGTACTGTGTGCGCCC
GCAGCCGATCCTTCGTGGCGAAAGCTGCCTCACATTTCTCACATTTGAAGGGCCGTTCTGTTGAGTGCAC
TTGTCTGACGTGACTGTTGAGGTGATCCGGCCGGGAGAAGCTCTTGCCACAGTGGGAGCAGTTGTAGGGC
TTGTGCACAGCGCCGTCATGTGAGCGCACGTGGTAGCTCATGCGGTCCTTGCGCTTGAAGC
